>Addgene plasmid #155220 | C1-MPAct-mCitrine | addgene full sequence | sequence record 310146 | Addgene NGS Result
TAGTTATTAATAGTAATCAATTACGGGGTCATTAGTTCATAGCCCATATATGGAGTTCCGCGTTACATAA
CTTACGGTAAATGGCCCGCCTGGCTGACCGCCCAACGACCCCCGCCCATTGACGTCAATAATGACGTATG
TTCCCATAGTAACGCCAATAGGGACTTTCCATTGACGTCAATGGGTGGAGTATTTACGGTAAACTGCCCA
CTTGGCAGTACATCAAGTGTATCATATGCCAAGTACGCCCCCTATTGACGTCAATGACGGTAAATGGCCC
GCCTGGCATTATGCCCAGTACATGACCTTATGGGACTTTCCTACTTGGCAGTACATCTACGTATTAGTCA
TCGCTATTACCATGGTGATGCGGTTTTGGCAGTACATCAATGGGCGTGGATAGCGGTTTGACTCACGGGG
ATTTCCAAGTCTCCACCCCATTGACGTCAATGGGAGTTTGTTTTGGCACCAAAATCAACGGGACTTTCCA
AAATGTCGTAACAACTCCGCCCCATTGACGCAAATGGGCGGTAGGCGTGTACGGTGGGAGGTCTATATAA
GCAGAGCTGGTTTAGTGAACCGTCAGATCCGCTAGCGCTACCGGACTCAGATCTCGAGCTCAAGCTTATG
GGCATGGCGCGACCACGGGGCGCGGGGCCCTGCAGCCCCGGGTTGGAGCGGGCTCCGCGCCGGAGCGTCG
GGGAGCTGCGCCTGCTCTTCGAAGCGCGCTGCGCCGCAGTCGCCGCCGCAGCGGCCGCAGGGTCGGATCC
ACCGGTCGCCACCATGGTGAGCAAGGGCGAGGAGCTGTTCACCGGGGTGGTGCCCATCCTGGTCGAGCTG
GACGGCGACGTAAACGGCCACAAGTTCAGCGTGTCCGGCGAGGGCGAGGGCGATGCCACCTACGGCAAGC
TGACCCTGAAGTTCATCTGCACCACCGGCAAGCTGCCCGTGCCCTGGCCCACCCTCGTGACCACCTTCGG
CTACGGCCTGATGTGCTTCGCCCGCTACCCCGACCACATGAAGCAGCACGACTTCTTCAAGTCCGCCATG
CCCGAAGGCTACGTCCAGGAGCGCACCATCTTCTTCAAGGACGACGGCAACTACAAGACCCGCGCCGAGG
TGAAGTTCGAGGGCGACACCCTGGTGAACCGCATCGAGCTGAAGGGCATCGACTTCAAGGAGGACGGCAA
CATCCTGGGGCACAAGCTGGAGTACAACTACAACAGCCACAACGTCTATATCATGGCCGACAAGCAGAAG
AACGGCATCAAGGTGAACTTCAAGATCCGCCACAACATCGAGGACGGCAGCGTGCAGCTCGCCGACCACT
ACCAGCAGAACACCCCCATCGGCGACGGCCCCGTGCTGCTGCCCGACAACCACTACCTGAGCTACCAGTC
CAAGCTGAGCAAAGACCCCAACGAGAAGCGCGATCACATGGTCCTGCTGGAGTTCGTGACCGCCGCCGGG
ATCACTCTCGGCATGGACGAGCTGTACAAGAGATCTCGAGCTCAAGCTTCGAATTCTGGTAAAAAGAAGA
AAAAGAAGTCAAAGACAAAGTGTGTAATTATGTAGAGATCCACCGGATCTAGATAACTGATCATAATCAG
CCATACCACATTTGTAGAGGTTTTACTTGCTTTAAAAAACCTCCCACACCTCCCCCTGAACCTGAAACAT
AAAATGAATGCAATTGTTGTTGTTAACTTGTTTATTGCAGCTTATAATGGTTACAAATAAAGCAATAGCA
TCACAAATTTCACAAATAAAGCATTTTTTTCACTGCATTCTAGTTGTGGTTTGTCCAAACTCATCAATGT
ATCTTAACGCGTAAATTGTAAGCGTTAATATTTTGTTAAAATTCGCGTTAAATTTTTGTTAAATCAGCTC
ATTTTTTAACCAATAGGCCGAAATCGGCAAAATCCCTTATAAATCAAAAGAATAGACCGAGATAGGGT
[37 nt withheld, positions 1959-1995]
AAAGAACGTGGACTCCAACGTCAAAGG
[49 nt withheld, positions 2023-2071]
T
[91 nt withheld, positions 2073-2163]
G
[124 nt withheld, positions 2165-2288]
CAGGTGGCACTTTTCGGGGAAATGTGCGCGGAACCCCTATTTGTTTATTTTTCTAAATACATTCAAATAT
GTATCCGCTCATGAGACAATAACCCTGATAAATGCTTCAATAATATTGAAAAAGGAAGAGTCCTGAGGCG
GAAAGAACCAGCTGTGGAATGTGTGTCAGTTAGGGTGTGGAAAGTCCCCAGGCTCCCCAGCAGGCAGAAG
TATGCAAAGCATGCATCTCAATTAGTCAGCAACCAGGTGTGGAAAGTCCCCAGGCTCCCCAGCAGGCAGA
AGTATGCAAAGCATGCATCTCAATTAGTCAGCAACCATAGTCCCGCCCCTAACTCCGCCCATCCCGCCCC
TAACTCCGCCCAGTTCCGCCCATTCTCCGCCCCATGGCTGACTAATTTTTTTTATTTATGCAGAGGCCGA
GGCCGCCTCGGCCTCTGAGCTATTCCAGAAGTAGTGAGGAGGCTTTTTTGGAGGCCTAGGCTTTTGCAAA
GATCGATCAAGAGACAGGATGAGGATCGTTTCGCATGATTGAACAAGATGGATTGCACGCAGGTTCTCCG
GCCGCTTGGGTGGAGAGGCTATTCGGCTATGACTGGGCACAACAGACAATCGGCTGCTCTGATGCCGCCG
TGTTCCGGCTGTCAGCGCAGGGGCGCCCGGTTCTTTTTGTCAAGACCGACCTGTCCGGTGCCCTGAATGA
ACTGCAAGACGAGGCAGCGCGGCTATCGTGGCTGGCCACGACGGGCGTTCCTTGCGCAGCTGTGCTCGAC
GTTGTCACTGAAGCGGGAAGGGACTGGCTGCTATTGGGCGAAGTGCCGGGGCAGGATCTCCTGTCATCTC
ACCTTGCTCCTGCCGAGAAAGTATCCATCATGGCTGATGCAATGCGGCGGCTGCATACGCTTGATCCGGC
TACCTGCCCATTCGACCACCAAGCGAAACATCGCATCGAGCGAGCACGTACTCGGATGGAAGCCGGTCTT
GTCGATCAGGATGATCTGGACGAAGAGCATCAGGGGCTCGCGCCAGCCGAACTGTTCGCCAGGCTCAAGG
CGAGCATGCCCGACGGCGAGGATCTCGTCGTGACCCATGGCGATGCCTGCTTGCCGAATATCATGGTGGA
AAATGGCCGCTTTTCTGGATTCATCGACTGTGGCCGGCTGGGTGTGGCGGACCGCTATCAGGACATAGCG
TTGGCTACCCGTGATATTGCTGAAGAGCTTGGCGGCGAATGGGCTGACCGCTTCCTCGTGCTTTACGGTA
TCGCCGCTCCCGATTCGCAGCGCATCGCCTTCTATCGCCTTCTTGACGAGTTCTTCTGAGCGGGACTCTG
GGGTTCGAAATGACCGACCAAGCGACGCCCAACCTGCCATCACGAGATTTCGATTCCACCGCCGCCTTCT
ATGAAAGGTTGGGCTTCGGAATCGTTTTCCGGGACGCCGGCTGGATGATCCTCCAGCGCGGGGATCTCAT
GCTGGAGTTCTTCGCCCACCCTAGGGGGAGGCTAACTGAAACACGGAAGGAGACAATACCGGAAGGAACC
CGCGCTATGACGGCAATAAAAAGACAGAATAAAACGCACGGTGTTGGGTCGTTTGTTCATAAACGCGGGG
TTCGGTCCCAGGGCTGGCACTCTGTCGATACCCCACCGAGACCCCATTGGGGCCAATACGCCCGCGTTTC
TTCCTTTTCCCCACCCCACCCCCCAAGTTCGGGTGAAGGCCCAGGGCTCGCAGCCAACGTCGGGGCGGCA
GGCCCTGCCATAGCCTCAGGTTACTCATATATACTTTAGATTGATTTAAAACTTCATTTTTAATTTAAAA
GGATCTAGGTGAAGATCCTTTTTGATAATCTCATGACCAAAATCCCTTAACGTGAGTTTTCGTTCCACTG
AGCGTCAGACCCCGTAGAAAAGATCAAAGGATCTTCTTGAGATCCTTTTTTTCTGCGCGTAATCTGCTGC
TTGCAAACAAAAAAACCACCGCTACCAGCGGTGGTTTGTTTGCCGGATCAAGAGCTACCAACTCTTTTTC
CGAAGGTAACTGGCTTCAGCAGAGCGCAGATACCAAATACTGTTCTTCTAGTGTAGCCGTAGTTAGGCCA
CCACTTCAAGAACTCTGTAGCACCGCCTACATACCTCGCTCTGCTAATCCTGTTACCAGTGGCTGCTGCC
AGTGGCGATAAGTCGTGTCTTACCGGGTTGGACTCAAGACGATAGTTACCGGATAAGGCGCAGCGGTCGG
GCTGAACGGGGGGTTCGTGCACACAGCCCAGCTTGGAGCGAACGACCTACACCGAACTGAGATACCTACA
GCGTGAGCTATGAGAAAGCGCCACGCTTCCCGAAGGGAGAAAGGCGGACAGGTATCCGGTAAGCGGCAGG
GTCGGAACAGGAGAGCGCACGAGGGAGCTTCCAGGGGGAAACGCCTGGTATCTTTATAGTCCTGTCGGGT
TTCGCCACCTCTGACTTGAGCGTCGATTTTTGTGATGCTCGTCAGGGGGGCGGAGCCTATGGAAAAACGC
CAGCAACGCGGCCTTTTTACGGTTCCTGGCCTTTTGCTGGCCTTTTGCTCACATGTTCTTTCCTGCGTTA
TCCCCTGATTCTGTGGATAACCGTATTACCGCCATGCAT
Features (pLannotate 1.2.2; 17 found; start..end, strand, type, name):
     61..364     +  enhancer       CMV enhancer: human cytomegalovirus immediate early enhancer
    365..568     +  promoter       CMV promoter: human cytomegalovirus (CMV) immediate early promoter
    591..627     +  misc_feature   MCS (fragment): multiple cloning site
    631..762     +  CDS            Itpka (fragment): IP3KA_MOUSE - Experimental evidence at protein level: Swiss-Prot protein existence level 1. From Mus musculus (Mouse).
    784..1500    +  CDS            mCitrine: mCitrine is a basic (constitutively fluorescent) yellow fluorescent protein published in 2001, derived from Aequorea victoria.
   1501..1528    +  misc_feature   MCS (fragment): multiple cloning site
   1527..1574    +  CDS            K-Ras (fragment): human small GTPase proto-oncoprotein
   1598..1682    +  CDS            large T antigen (fragment): large T antigen from SV40 (simian virus 40)
   1705..1826    +  polyA_signal   SV40 poly(A) signal: SV40 polyadenylation signal
   1860..2288    -  rep_origin     f1 ori (sequence partly withheld): f1 bacteriophage origin of replication; arrow indicates direction of (+) strand synthesis
   2315..2419    +  promoter       AmpR promoter: bla
   2421..2778    +  promoter       SV40 promoter: SV40 enhancer and early promoter
   2813..3607    +  CDS            NeoR/KanR: aminoglycoside phosphotransferase from Tn5; aph(3')-II (or nptII); confers resistance to neomycin, kanamycin, and G418 (Geneticin®)
   3628..3780    +  CDS            ble (fragment): BLE_KLEPN - Experimental evidence at protein level: Swiss-Prot protein existence level 1. Binding protein with a strong affinity to the bleomycin family of antibiotics. Binds to CL990; an antimitotic-antibiotic compound. From Klebsiella pneumoniae.
   3839..3886    +  polyA_signal   HSV TK poly(A) signal: herpes simplex virus thymidine kinase polyadenylation signal (Cole and Stacy, 1985)
   3977..3993    -  polyA_signal   bGH poly(A) signal (fragment): bovine growth hormone polyadenylation signal
   4215..4803    +  rep_origin     ori: high-copy-number ColE1/pMB1/pBR322/pUC origin of replication
