[The description below was written by a language model from this plasmid's Addgene catalogue record and pLannotate feature annotations shown in this document.]
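Description:
C1-MPAct-mCitrine is a mammalian expression plasmid built on the Clontech pEGFP-C1 backbone, about 4.9 kb according to the sequenced record. It encodes a fluorescent reporter for membrane-proximal F-actin (MPA). It is propagated in E. coli as a high-copy plasmid from a ColE1/pUC-type origin and selected with kanamycin. The resistance gene is the Tn5 NeoR/KanR aminoglycoside phosphotransferase, placed behind tandem bacterial (bla) and SV40 early promoters and followed by an HSV TK polyadenylation signal. The same cassette can therefore also confer G418 resistance in mammalian cells. An f1 origin is present as well. The short annotated fragments of ble, bGH poly(A) and SV40 large T antigen look like backbone remnants or partial matches rather than functional parts.

The payload is driven by the human CMV immediate-early enhancer and promoter and terminated by the SV40 poly(A) signal. The single open reading frame joins three parts in order. First is F-tractin, the F-actin-binding peptide comprising residues 9–52 of rat ITPKA, which the automated annotation matched to the mouse homologue. Next is the yellow fluorescent protein mCitrine, followed by a C-terminal CaaX motif derived from human K-Ras4b. The CaaX sequence directs lipid modification and anchors the fusion at the plasma membrane, while F-tractin binds filamentous actin. The membrane-tethered probe should therefore accumulate where actin filaments lie close to the membrane. According to the record, the construct is used to monitor changes in the local density of membrane-proximal F-actin in live cells, in work linking this actin pool to the restriction of membrane protrusions and the direction of cell migration.
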