Addgene plasmid #155220: C1-MPAct-mCitrine
Purpose: Monitor changes in the density of membrane-proximal F-actin (MPA)
Depositing lab: Tobias Meyer. Depositing organization: Stanford University. Publication: Membrane-proximal F-actin restricts local membrane protrusions and directs cell migration. Bisaria A, Hayer A, Garbett D, Cohen D, Meyer T. Science. 2020 Jun 12;368(6496):1205-1210. doi: 10.1126/science.aay7794. PubMed 32527825.
Backbone
  Vector backbone: pEGFP-C1
  Backbone manufacturer: Clontech
  Vector type: Mammalian Expression
Growth in bacteria
  Bacterial resistance: Kanamycin, 50 μg/mL
  Growth temperature: 37°C
  Growth strain: DH5alpha
  Copy number: High Copy
Gene/Insert
  Gene/Insert name: F-tractin (aa 9-52 of rat ITPKA) fused to mCitrine C-term tagged with the CaaX sequence derived from Kras4b
  Species: H. sapiens (human), R. norvegicus (rat)
  Tag / fusion protein: mCitrine (C terminal on insert)
  Cloning method: Gibson Cloning
Terms and licenses: Academic/Nonprofit Terms; Industry Terms: Not Available to Industry
How to cite: C1-MPAct-mCitrine was a gift from Tobias Meyer (Addgene plasmid # 155220 ; http://n2t.net/addgene:155220 ; RRID:Addgene_155220)
